>Addgene plasmid #166693 | PB-TRE-dCas9-VPR-pA-3xsgRNA-EF1a-Tet.O-T2A-PuroR-polyA | depositor full sequence | sequence record 324058 | PB-TRE-dCas9-VPR-pA-3xsgRNA-EF1a-Tet.O-T2A-PuroR-polyA sequence 14555 bps
ACTCTTCCTTTTTCAATATTATTGAAGCATTTATCAGGGTTATTGTCTCATGAGCGGATACATATTTGAA
TGTATTTAGAAAAATAAACAAATAGGGGTTCCGCGCACATTTCCCCGAAAAGTGCCACCTAAATTGTAAG
CGTTAATATTTTGTTAAAATTCGCGTTAAATTTTTGTTAAATCAGCTCATTTTTTAACCAATAGGCCGAA
ATCGGCAAAATCCCTTATAAATCAAAAGAATAGACCGAGATAGGGT
[37 nt withheld, positions 257-293]
AAAGAACGTGGACTCCAACGTCAAAGG
[49 nt withheld, positions 321-369]
T
[91 nt withheld, positions 371-461]
G
[124 nt withheld, positions 463-586]
CCCATTCGCCATTCAGGCTGCGCAACTGTTGGGAAGGGCGATCGGTGCGGGCCTCTTCGCTATTACGCCA
GCTGGCGAAAGGGGGATGTGCTGCAAGGCGATTAAGTTGGGTAACGCCAGGGTTTTCCCAGTCACGACGT
TGTAAAACGACGGCCAGTGAGCGCGCCTCGTTCATTCACGTTTTTGAACCCGTGGAGGACGGGCAGACTC
GCGGTGCAAATGTGTTTTACAGCGTGATGGAGCAGATGAAGATGCTCGACACGCTGCAGAACACGCAGCT
AGATTAACCCTAGAAAGATAATCATATTGTGACGTACGTTAAAGATAATCATGCGTAAAATTGACGCATG
TGTTTTATCGGTCTGTATATCGAGGTTTATTTATTAATTTGAATAGATATTAAGTTTTATTATATTTACA
CTTACATACTAATAATAAATTCAACAAACAATTTATTTATGTTTATTTATTTATTAAAAAAAAACAAAAA
CTCAAAATTTCTTCTATAAAGTAACAAAACTTTTATGAGGGACAGCCCCCCCCCAAAGCCCCCAGGGATG
TAATTACGTCCCTCCCCCGCTAGGGGGCAGCAGCGAGCCGCCCGGGGCTCCGCTCCGGTCCGGCGCTCCC
CCCGCATCCCCGAGCCGGCAGCGTGCGGGGACAGCCCGGGCACGGGGAAGGTGGCACGGGATCGCTTTCC
TCTGAACGCTTCTCGCTGCTCTTTGAGCCTGCAGACACCTGGGGGGATACGGGGAAAAGGCCTCCACGGC
CACTAGTTTTACTCCCTATCAGTGATAGAGAACGTATGAAGAGTTTACTCCCTATCAGTGATAGAGAACG
TATGCAGACTTTACTCCCTATCAGTGATAGAGAACGTATAAGGAGTTTACTCCCTATCAGTGATAGAGAA
CGTATGACCAGTTTACTCCCTATCAGTGATAGAGAACGTATCTACAGTTTACTCCCTATCAGTGATAGAG
AACGTATATCCAGTTTACTCCCTATCAGTGATAGAGAACGTATAAGCTTTAGGCGTGTACGGTGGGCGCC
TATAAAAGCAGAGCTCGTTTAGTGAACCGTCAGATCGCCTGGAGCAATTCCACAACACTTTTGTCTTATA
CCAACTTTCCGTACCACTTCCTACCCTCGTAAAGGTCTAGAGCTAGCGAATTCGAATTTAAATCTACGTA
GCCACCATGGACAAGAAGTACTCCATTGGGCTCGCTATCGGCACAAACAGCGTCGGCTGGGCCGTCATTA
CGGACGAGTACAAGGTGCCGAGCAAAAAATTCAAAGTTCTGGGCAATACCGATCGCCACAGCATAAAGAA
GAACCTCATTGGCGCCCTCCTGTTCGACTCCGGGGAGACGGCCGAAGCCACGCGGCTCAAAAGAACAGCA
CGGCGCAGATATACCCGCAGAAAGAATCGGATCTGCTACCTGCAGGAGATCTTTAGTAATGAGATGGCTA
AGGTGGATGACTCTTTCTTCCATAGGCTGGAGGAGTCCTTTTTGGTGGAGGAGGATAAAAAGCACGAGCG
CCACCCAATCTTTGGCAATATCGTGGACGAGGTGGCGTACCATGAAAAGTACCCAACCATATATCATCTG
AGGAAGAAGCTTGTAGACAGTACTGATAAGGCTGACTTGCGGTTGATCTATCTCGCGCTGGCGCATATGA
TCAAATTTCGGGGACACTTCCTCATCGAGGGGGACCTGAACCCAGACAACAGCGATGTCGACAAACTCTT
TATCCAACTGGTTCAGACTTACAATCAGCTTTTCGAAGAGAACCCGATCAACGCATCCGGAGTTGACGCC
AAAGCAATCCTGAGCGCTAGGCTGTCCAAATCCCGGCGGCTCGAAAACCTCATCGCACAGCTCCCTGGGG
AGAAGAAGAACGGCCTGTTTGGTAATCTTATCGCCCTGTCACTCGGGCTGACCCCCAACTTTAAATCTAA
CTTCGACCTGGCCGAAGATGCCAAGCTTCAACTGAGCAAAGACACCTACGATGATGATCTCGACAATCTG
CTGGCCCAGATCGGCGACCAGTACGCAGACCTTTTTTTGGCGGCAAAGAACCTGTCAGACGCCATTCTGC
TGAGTGATATTCTGCGAGTGAACACGGAGATCACCAAAGCTCCGCTGAGCGCTAGTATGATCAAGCGCTA
TGATGAGCACCACCAAGACTTGACTTTGCTGAAGGCCCTTGTCAGACAGCAACTGCCTGAGAAGTACAAG
GAAATTTTCTTCGATCAGTCTAAAAATGGCTACGCCGGATACATTGACGGCGGAGCAAGCCAGGAGGAAT
TTTACAAATTTATTAAGCCCATCTTGGAAAAAATGGACGGCACCGAGGAGCTGCTGGTAAAGCTTAACAG
AGAAGATCTGTTGCGCAAACAGCGCACTTTCGACAATGGAAGCATCCCCCACCAGATTCACCTGGGCGAA
CTGCACGCTATCCTCAGGCGGCAAGAGGATTTCTACCCCTTTTTGAAAGATAACAGGGAAAAGATTGAGA
AAATCCTCACATTTCGGATACCCTACTATGTAGGCCCCCTCGCCCGGGGAAATTCCAGATTCGCGTGGAT
GACTCGCAAATCAGAAGAGACCATCACTCCCTGGAACTTCGAGGAAGTCGTGGATAAGGGGGCCTCTGCC
CAGTCCTTCATCGAAAGGATGACTAACTTTGATAAAAATCTGCCTAACGAAAAGGTGCTTCCTAAACACT
CTCTGCTGTACGAGTACTTCACAGTTTATAACGAGCTCACCAAGGTCAAATACGTCACAGAAGGGATGAG
AAAGCCAGCATTCCTGTCTGGAGAGCAGAAGAAAGCTATCGTGGACCTCCTCTTCAAGACGAACCGGAAA
GTTACCGTGAAACAGCTCAAAGAAGACTATTTCAAAAAGATTGAATGTTTCGACTCTGTTGAAATCAGCG
GAGTGGAGGATCGCTTCAACGCATCCCTGGGAACGTATCACGATCTCCTGAAAATCATTAAAGACAAGGA
CTTCCTGGACAATGAGGAGAACGAGGACATTCTTGAGGACATTGTCCTCACCCTTACGTTGTTTGAAGAT
AGGGAGATGATTGAAGAACGCTTGAAAACTTACGCTCATCTCTTCGACGACAAAGTCATGAAACAGCTCA
AGAGGCGCCGATATACAGGATGGGGGCGGCTGTCAAGAAAACTGATCAATGGGATCCGAGACAAGCAGAG
TGGAAAGACAATCCTGGATTTTCTTAAGTCCGATGGATTTGCCAACCGGAACTTCATGCAGTTGATCCAT
GATGACTCTCTCACCTTTAAGGAGGACATCCAGAAAGCACAAGTTTCTGGCCAGGGGGACAGTCTTCACG
AGCACATCGCTAATCTTGCAGGTAGCCCAGCTATCAAAAAGGGAATACTGCAGACCGTTAAGGTCGTGGA
TGAACTCGTCAAAGTAATGGGAAGGCATAAGCCCGAGAATATCGTTATCGAGATGGCCCGAGAGAACCAA
ACTACCCAGAAGGGACAGAAGAACAGTAGGGAAAGGATGAAGAGGATTGAAGAGGGTATAAAAGAACTGG
GGTCCCAAATCCTTAAGGAACACCCAGTTGAAAACACCCAGCTTCAGAATGAGAAGCTCTACCTGTACTA
CCTGCAGAACGGCAGGGACATGTACGTGGATCAGGAACTGGACATCAATCGGCTCTCCGACTACGACGTG
GCTGCTATCGTGCCCCAGTCTTTTCTCAAAGATGATTCTATTGATAATAAAGTGTTGACAAGATCCGATA
AAGCTAGAGGGAAGAGTGATAACGTCCCCTCAGAAGAAGTTGTCAAGAAAATGAAAAATTATTGGCGGCA
GCTGCTGAACGCCAAACTGATCACACAACGGAAGTTCGATAATCTGACTAAGGCTGAACGAGGTGGCCTG
TCTGAGTTGGATAAAGCCGGCTTCATCAAAAGGCAGCTTGTTGAGACACGCCAGATCACCAAGCACGTGG
CCCAAATTCTCGATTCACGCATGAACACCAAGTACGATGAAAATGACAAACTGATTCGAGAGGTGAAAGT
TATTACTCTGAAGTCTAAGCTGGTCTCAGATTTCAGAAAGGACTTTCAGTTTTATAAGGTGAGAGAGATC
AACAATTACCACCATGCGCATGATGCCTACCTGAATGCAGTGGTAGGCACTGCACTTATCAAAAAATATC
CCAAGCTTGAATCTGAATTTGTTTACGGAGACTATAAAGTGTACGATGTTAGGAAAATGATCGCAAAGTC
TGAGCAGGAAATAGGCAAGGCCACCGCTAAGTACTTCTTTTACAGCAATATTATGAATTTTTTCAAGACC
GAGATTACACTGGCCAATGGAGAGATTCGGAAGCGACCACTTATCGAAACAAACGGAGAAACAGGAGAAA
TCGTGTGGGACAAGGGTAGGGATTTCGCGACAGTCCGGAAGGTCCTGTCCATGCCGCAGGTGAACATCGT
TAAAAAGACCGAAGTACAGACCGGAGGCTTCTCCAAGGAAAGTATCCTCCCGAAAAGGAACAGCGACAAG
CTGATCGCACGCAAAAAAGATTGGGACCCCAAGAAATACGGCGGATTCGATTCTCCTACAGTCGCTTACA
GTGTACTGGTTGTGGCCAAAGTGGAGAAAGGGAAGTCTAAAAAACTCAAAAGCGTCAAGGAACTGCTGGG
CATCACAATCATGGAGCGATCAAGCTTCGAAAAAAACCCCATCGACTTTCTCGAGGCGAAAGGATATAAA
GAGGTCAAAAAAGACCTCATCATTAAGCTTCCCAAGTACTCTCTCTTTGAGCTTGAAAACGGCCGGAAAC
GAATGCTCGCTAGTGCGGGCGAGCTGCAGAAAGGTAACGAGCTGGCACTGCCCTCTAAATACGTTAATTT
CTTGTATCTGGCCAGCCACTATGAAAAGCTCAAAGGGTCTCCCGAAGATAATGAGCAGAAGCAGCTGTTC
GTGGAACAACACAAACACTACCTTGATGAGATCATCGAGCAAATAAGCGAATTCTCCAAAAGAGTGATCC
TCGCCGACGCTAACCTCGATAAGGTGCTTTCTGCTTACAATAAGCACAGGGATAAGCCCATCAGGGAGCA
GGCAGAAAACATTATCCACTTGTTTACTCTGACCAACTTGGGCGCGCCTGCAGCCTTCAAGTACTTCGAC
ACCACCATAGACAGAAAGCGGTACACCTCTACAAAGGAGGTCCTGGACGCCACACTGATTCATCAGTCAA
TTACGGGGCTCTATGAAACAAGAATCGACCTCTCTCAGCTCGGTGGAGACAGCAGGGCTGACCCCAAGAA
GAAGAGGAAGGTGTCGCCAGGGATCCGTCGACTTGACGCGTTGATATCAACAAGTTTGTACAAAAAAGCA
GGCTACAAAGAGGCCAGCGGTTCCGGACGGGCTGACGCATTGGACGATTTTGATCTGGATATGCTGGGAA
GTGACGCCCTCGATGATTTTGACCTTGACATGCTTGGTTCGGATGCCCTTGATGACTTTGACCTCGACAT
GCTCGGCAGTGACGCCCTTGATGATTTCGACCTGGACATGCTGATTAACTCTAGAAGTTCCGGATCTCCG
AAAAAGAAACGCAAAGTTGGTAGCCAGTACCTGCCCGACACCGACGACCGGCACCGGATCGAGGAAAAGC
GGAAGCGGACCTACGAGACATTCAAGAGCATCATGAAGAAGTCCCCCTTCAGCGGCCCCACCGACCCTAG
ACCTCCACCTAGAAGAATCGCCGTGCCCAGCAGATCCAGCGCCAGCGTGCCAAAACCTGCCCCCCAGCCT
TACCCCTTCACCAGCAGCCTGAGCACCATCAACTACGACGAGTTCCCTACCATGGTGTTCCCCAGCGGCC
AGATCTCTCAGGCCTCTGCTCTGGCTCCAGCCCCTCCTCAGGTGCTGCCTCAGGCTCCTGCTCCTGCACC
AGCTCCAGCCATGGTGTCTGCACTGGCTCAGGCACCAGCACCCGTGCCTGTGCTGGCTCCTGGACCTCCA
CAGGCTGTGGCTCCACCAGCCCCTAAACCTACACAGGCCGGCGAGGGCACACTGTCTGAAGCTCTGCTGC
AGCTGCAGTTCGACGACGAGGATCTGGGAGCCCTGCTGGGAAACAGCACCGATCCTGCCGTGTTCACCGA
CCTGGCCAGCGTGGACAACAGCGAGTTCCAGCAGCTGCTGAACCAGGGCATCCCTGTGGCCCCTCACACC
ACCGAGCCCATGCTGATGGAATACCCCGAGGCCATCACCCGGCTCGTGACAGGCGCTCAGAGGCCTCCTG
ATCCAGCTCCTGCCCCTCTGGGAGCACCAGGCCTGCCTAATGGACTGCTGTCTGGCGACGAGGACTTCAG
CTCTATCGCCGATATGGATTTCTCAGCCTTGCTGGGCTCTGGCAGCGGCAGCCGGGATTCCAGGGAAGGG
ATGTTTTTGCCGAAGCCTGAGGCCGGCTCCGCTATTAGTGACGTGTTTGAGGGCCGCGAGGTGTGCCAGC
CAAAACGAATCCGGCCATTTCATCCTCCAGGAAGTCCATGGGCCAACCGCCCACTCCCCGCCAGCCTCGC
ACCAACACCAACCGGTCCAGTACATGAGCCAGTCGGGTCACTGACCCCGGCACCAGTCCCTCAGCCACTG
GATCCAGCGCCCGCAGTGACTCCCGAGGCCAGTCACCTGTTGGAGGATCCCGATGAAGAGACGAGCCAGG
CTGTCAAAGCCCTTCGGGAGATGGCCGATACTGTGATTCCCCAGAAGGAAGAGGCTGCAATCTGTGGCCA
AATGGACCTTTCCCATCCGCCCCCAAGGGGCCATCTGGATGAGCTGACAACCACACTTGAGTCCATGACC
GAGGATCTGAACCTGGACTCACCCCTGACCCCGGAATTGAACGAGATTCTGGATACCTTCCTGAACGACG
AGTGCCTCTTGCATGCCATGCATATCAGCACAGGACTGTCCATCTTCGACACATCTCTGTTTTGAAACCC
AGCTTTCTTGTACAAAGTGGTTGATATCATCTAGAGCGGCCGCAGGTACCTGAATAACTAAGGCCGCTTC
CCTTTAGTGAGGGTTAATGCTTCGAGCAGACAAAGGGTTCGATCCCTACCGGTTAGTAATGAGTTTAAAC
GGGGGAGGCTAACTGAAACACGGAAGGAGACAATACCGGAAGGAACCCGCGCTATGACGGCAATAAAAAG
ACAGAATAAAACGCACGGGTGTTGGGTCGTTTGTTCATAAACGCGGGGTTCGGTCCCAGGGCTGGCACTC
TGTCGATACCCCACCGAGACCCCATTGGGGCCAATACGCCCGCGTTTCTTCCTTTTCCCCACCCCACCCC
CCAAGTTCGGGTGAAGGCCCAGGGCTCGCAGCCAACGTCGGGGCGGCAGGCCCTGCCATAGCCTAGGGGC
GCGCCGTTTAAACGAGGGCCTATTTCCCATGATTCCTTCATATTTGCATATACGATACAAGGCTGTTAGA
GAGATAATTGGAATTAATTTGACTGTAAACACAAAGATATTAGTACAAAATACGTGACGTAGAAAGTAAT
AATTTCTTGGGTAGTTTGCAGTTTTAAAATTATGTTTTAAAATGGACTATCATATGCTTACCGTAACTTG
AAAGTATTTCGATTTCTTGGCTTTATATATCTTGTGGAAAGGACGAAACACCGTAGGCGACCGGCTTTGA
GAAGTTTTAGAGCTAGAAATAGCAAGTTAAAATAAGGCTAGTCCGTTATCAACTTGAAAAAGTGGCACCG
AGTCGGTGCTTTTTTTGTATACGAGGGCCTATTTCCCATGATTCCTTCATATTTGCATATACGATACAAG
GCTGTTAGAGAGATAATTGGAATTAATTTGACTGTAAACACAAAGATATTAGTACAAAATACGTGACGTA
GAAAGTAATAATTTCTTGGGTAGTTTGCAGTTTTAAAATTATGTTTTAAAATGGACTATCATATGCTTAC
CGTAACTTGAAAGTATTTCGATTTCTTGGCTTTATATATCTTGTGGAAAGGACGAAACACCGCTGTGGAA
GTCTCCAAACGCGTTTTAGAGCTAGAAATAGCAAGTTAAAATAAGGCTAGTCCGTTATCAACTTGAAAAA
GTGGCACCGAGTCGGTGCTTTTTTTGTTAACGAGGGCCTATTTCCCATGATTCCTTCATATTTGCATATA
CGATACAAGGCTGTTAGAGAGATAATTGGAATTAATTTGACTGTAAACACAAAGATATTAGTACAAAATA
CGTGACGTAGAAAGTAATAATTTCTTGGGTAGTTTGCAGTTTTAAAATTATGTTTTAAAATGGACTATCA
TATGCTTACCGTAACTTGAAAGTATTTCGATTTCTTGGCTTTATATATCTTGTGGAAAGGACGAAACACC
GTCTTCTCTCTCGGCGCTATGGTTTTAGAGCTAGAAATAGCAAGTTAAAATAAGGCTAGTCCGTTATCAA
CTTGAAAAAGTGGCACCGAGTCGGTGCTTTTTTTATTTAAATAGCTAGCTTAATTAAAGCTGAATCTAAG
TGGATCTGCGATCGCTCCGGTGCCCGTCAGTGGGCAGAGCGCACATCGCCCACAGTCCCCGAGAAGTTGG
GGGGAGGGGTCGGCAATTGAACGGGTGCCTAGAGAAGGTGGCGCGGGGTAAACTGGGAAAGTGATGTCGT
GTACTGGCTCCGCCTTTTTCCCGAGGGTGGGGGAGAACCGTATATAAGTGCAGTAGTCGCCGTGAACGTT
CTTTTTCGCAACGGGTTTGCCGCCAGAACACAGCTGAAGCTTCGAGGGGCTCGCATCTCTCCTTCACGCG
CCCGCCGCCCTACCTGAGGCCGCCATCCACGCCGGTTGAGTCGCGTTCTGCCGCCTCCCGCCTGTGGTGC
CTCCTGAACTGCGTCCGCCGTCTAGGTAAGTTTAAAGCTCAGGTCGAGACCGGGCCTTTGTCCGGCGCTC
CCTTGGAGCCTACCTAGACTCAGCCGGCTCTCCACGCTTTGCCTGACCCTGCTTGCTCAACTCTACGTCT
TTGTTTCGTTTTCTGTTCTGCGCCGTTACAGATCCAAGCTGTGACCGGCGCCTACTCTAGAGCCGCCATG
TCTAGACTGGACAAGAGCAAAGTCATAAACTCTGCTCTGGAATTACTCAATGGAGTCGGTATCGAAGGCC
TGACGACAAGGAAACTCGCTCAAAAGCTGGGAGTTGAGCAGCCTACCCTGTACTGGCACGTGAAGAACAA
GCGGGCCCTGCTCGATGCCCTGCCAATCGAGATGCTGGACAGGCATCATACCCACTCCTGCCCCCTGGAA
GGCGAGTCATGGCAAGACTTTCTGCGGAACAACGCCAAGTCATACCGCTGTGCTCTCCTCTCACATCGCG
ACGGGGCTAAAGTGCATCTCGGCACCCGCCCAACAGAGAAACAGTACGAAACCCTGGAAAATCAGCTCGC
GTTCCTGTGTCAGCAAGGCTTCTCCCTGGAGAACGCACTGTACGCTCTGTCCGCCGTGGGCCACTTTACA
CTGGGCTGCGTATTGGAGGAACAGGAGCATCAAGTAGCAAAAGAGGAAAGAGAGACACCTACCACCGATT
CTATGCCCCCACTTCTGAAACAAGCAATTGAGCTGTTCGACCGGCAGGGAGCCGAACCTGCCTTCCTTTT
CGGCCTGGAACTAATCATATGTGGCCTGGAGAAACAGCTAAAGTGCGAAAGCGGCGGGCCGACCGACGCC
CTTGACGATTTTGACTTAGACATGCTCCCAGCCGATGCCCTTGACGACTTTGACCTTGATATGCTGCCTG
CTGACGCTCTTGACGATTTTGACCTTGACATGCTCCCCGGGGAGGGCAGAGGAAGTCTTCTAACATGCGG
TGACGTGGAGGAGAATCCCGGCCCTGAATTCATGACCGAGTACAAGCCCACGGTGCGCCTCGCCACCCGC
GACGACGTCCCCAGGGCCGTACGCACCCTCGCCGCCGCGTTCGCCGACTACCCCGCCACGCGCCACACCG
TCGATCCGGACCGCCACATCGAGCGGGTCACCGAGCTGCAAGAACTCTTCCTCACGCGCGTCGGGCTCGA
CATCGGCAAGGTGTGGGTCGCGGACGACGGCGCCGCGGTGGCGGTCTGGACCACGCCGGAGAGCGTCGAA
GCGGGGGCGGTGTTCGCCGAGATCGGCCCGCGCATGGCCGAGTTGAGCGGTTCCCGGCTGGCCGCGCAGC
AACAGATGGAAGGCCTCCTGGCGCCGCACCGGCCCAAGGAGCCCGCGTGGTTCCTGGCCACCGTCGGCGT
CTCGCCCGACCACCAGGGCAAGGGTCTGGGCAGCGCCGTCGTGCTCCCCGGAGTGGAGGCGGCCGAGCGC
GCCGGGGTGCCCGCCTTCCTGGAGACCTCCGCGCCCCGCAACCTCCCCTTCTACGAGCGGCTCGGCTTCA
CCGTCACCGCCGACGTCGAGGTGCCCGAAGGACCGCGCACCTGGTGCATGACCCGCAAGCCCGGTGCCTG
AGTCGACAATCAACCTCTGGATTACAAAATTTGTGGGTTAACTTGTTTATTGCAGCTTATAATGGTTACA
AATAAAGCAATAGCATCACAAATTTCACAAATAAAGCATTTTTTTCACTGCATTCTAGTTGTGGTTTGTC
CAAACTCATCAATGTATCTTATCATGTCTGGAATTGACTCAAATGATGTCAATTAGTCTATCAGAAGCTA
TCTGGTCTCCCTTCCGGGGGACAAGACATCCCTGTTTAATATTTAAACAGCAGTGTTCCCAAACTGGGTT
CTTATATCCCTTGCTCTGGTCAACCAGGTTGCAGGGTTTCCTGTCCTCACAGGAACGAAGTCCCTAAAGA
AACAGTGGCAGCCAGGTTTAGCCCCGGAATTGACTGGATTCCTTTTTTAGGGCCCATTGGTATGGCTTTT
TCCCCGTATCCCCCCAGGTGTCTGCAGGCTCAAAGAGCAGCGAGAAGCGTTCAGAGGAAAGCGATCCCGT
GCCACCTTCCCCGTGCCCGGGCTGTCCCCGCACGCTGCCGGCTCGGGGATGCGGGGGGAGCGCCGGACCG
GAGCGGAGCCCCGGGCGGCTCGCTGCTGCCCCCTAGCGGGGGAGGGACGTAATTACATCCCTGGGGGCTT
TGGGGGGGGGCTGTCCCTGATATCTATAACAAGAAAATATATATATAATAAGTTATCACGTAAGTAGAAC
ATGAAATAACAATATAATTATCGTATGAGTTAAATCTTAAAAGTCACGTAAAAGATAATCATGCGTCATT
TTGACTCACGCGGTCGTTATAGTTCAAAATCAGTGACACTTACCGCATTGACAAGCACGCCTCACGGGAG
CTCCAAGCGGCGACTGAGATGTCCTAAATGCACAGCGACGGATTCGCGCTATTTAGAAAGAGAGAGCAAT
ATTTCAAGAATGCATGCGTCAATTTTACGCAGACTATCTTTCTAGGGTTAATCTAGCTGCATCAGGATCA
TATCGTCGGGTCTTTTTTCCGGCTCAGTCATCGCCCAAGCTGGCGCTATCTGGGCATCGGGGAGGAAGAA
GCCCGTGCCTTTTCCCGCGAGGTTGAAGCGGCATGGAAAGAGTTTGCCGAGGATGACTGCTGCTGCATTG
ACGTTGAGCGAAAACGCACGTTTACCATGATGATTCGGGAAGGTGTGGCCATGCACGCCTTTAACGGTGA
ACTGTTCGTTCAGGCCACCTGGGATACCAGTTCGTCGCGGCTTTTCCGGACACAGTTCCGGATGGTCAGC
CCGAAGCGCATCAGCAACCCGAACAATACCGGCGACAGCCGGAACTGCCGTGCCGGTGTGCAGATTAATG
ACAGCGGTGCGGCGCTGGGATATTACGTCAGCGAGGACGGGTATCCTGGCTGGATGCCGCAGAAATGGAC
ATGGATACCCCGTGAGTTACCCGGCGGGCGCGCTTGGCGTAATCATGGTCATAGCTGTTTCCTGTGTGAA
ATTGTTATCCGCTCACAATTCCACACAACATACGAGCCGGAAGCATAAAGTGTAAAGCCTGGGGTGCCTA
ATGAGTGAGCTAACTCACATTAATTGCGTTGCGCTCACTGCCCGCTTTCCAGTCGGGAAACCTGTCGTGC
CAGCTGCATTAATGAATCGGCCAACGCGCGGGGAGAGGCGGTTTGCGTATTGGGCGCTCTTCCGCTTCCT
CGCTCACTGACTCGCTGCGCTCGGTCGTTCGGCTGCGGCGAGCGGTATCAGCTCACTCAAAGGCGGTAAT
ACGGTTATCCACAGAATCAGGGGATAACGCAGGAAAGAACATGTGAGCAAAAGGCCAGCAAAAGGCCAGG
AACCGTAAAAAGGCCGCGTTGCTGGCGTTTTTCCATAGGCTCCGCCCCCCTGACGAGCATCACAAAAATC
GACGCTCAAGTCAGAGGTGGCGAAACCCGACAGGACTATAAAGATACCAGGCGTTTCCCCCTGGAAGCTC
CCTCGTGCGCTCTCCTGTTCCGACCCTGCCGCTTACCGGATACCTGTCCGCCTTTCTCCCTTCGGGAAGC
GTGGCGCTTTCTCATAGCTCACGCTGTAGGTATCTCAGTTCGGTGTAGGTCGTTCGCTCCAAGCTGGGCT
GTGTGCACGAACCCCCCGTTCAGCCCGACCGCTGCGCCTTATCCGGTAACTATCGTCTTGAGTCCAACCC
GGTAAGACACGACTTATCGCCACTGGCAGCAGCCACTGGTAACAGGATTAGCAGAGCGAGGTATGTAGGC
GGTGCTACAGAGTTCTTGAAGTGGTGGCCTAACTACGGCTACACTAGAAGGACAGTATTTGGTATCTGCG
CTCTGCTGAAGCCAGTTACCTTCGGAAAAAGAGTTGGTAGCTCTTGATCCGGCAAACAAACCACCGCTGG
TAGCGGTGGTTTTTTTGTTTGCAAGCAGCAGATTACGCGCAGAAAAAAAGGATCTCAAGAAGATCCTTTG
ATCTTTTCTACGGGGTCTGACGCTCAGTGGAACGAAAACTCACGTTAAGGGATTTTGGTCATGAGATTAT
CAAAAAGGATCTTCACCTAGATCCTTTTAAATTAAAAATGAAGTTTTAAATCAATCTAAAGTATATATGA
GTAAACTTGGTCTGACAGTTACCAATGCTTAATCAGTGAGGCACCTATCTCAGCGATCTGTCTATTTCGT
TCATCCATAGTTGCCTGACTCCCCGTCGTGTAGATAACTACGATACGGGAGGGCTTACCATCTGGCCCCA
GTGCTGCAATGATACCGCGAGACCCACGCTCACCGGCTCCAGATTTATCAGCAATAAACCAGCCAGCCGG
AAGGGCCGAGCGCAGAAGTGGTCCTGCAACTTTATCCGCCTCCATCCAGTCTATTAATTGTTGCCGGGAA
GCTAGAGTAAGTAGTTCGCCAGTTAATAGTTTGCGCAACGTTGTTGCCATTGCTACAGGCATCGTGGTGT
CACGCTCGTCGTTTGGTATGGCTTCATTCAGCTCCGGTTCCCAACGATCAAGGCGAGTTACATGATCCCC
CATGTTGTGCAAAAAAGCGGTTAGCTCCTTCGGTCCTCCGATCGTTGTCAGAAGTAAGTTGGCCGCAGTG
TTATCACTCATGGTTATGGCAGCACTGCATAATTCTCTTACTGTCATGCCATCCGTAAGATGCTTTTCTG
TGACTGGTGAGTACTCAACCAAGTCATTCTGAGAATAGTGTATGCGGCGACCGAGTTGCTCTTGCCCGGC
GTCAATACGGGATAATACCGCGCCACATAGCAGAACTTTAAAAGTGCTCATCATTGGAAAACGTTCTTCG
GGGCGAAAACTCTCAAGGATCTTACCGCTGTTGAGATCCAGTTCGATGTAACCCACTCGTGCACCCAACT
GATCTTCAGCATCTTTTACTTTCACCAGCGTTTCTGGGTGAGCAAAAACAGGAAGGCAAAATGCCGCAAA
AAAGGGAATAAGGGCGACACGGAAATGTTGAATACTCAT
Features (pLannotate 1.2.2; 33 found; start..end, strand, type, name):
      1..105     -  promoter       AmpR promoter: bla
    158..586     -  rep_origin     f1 ori (sequence partly withheld): f1 bacteriophage origin of replication; arrow indicates direction of (+) strand synthesis
    591..746     -  CDS            lacZα (fragment): LacZα fragment of β-galactosidase; lacZ fragment
    748..867     +  CDS            B (fragment): PORTL_LAMBD - Experimental evidence at protein level: Swiss-Prot protein existence level 1. Forms the portal vertex of the capsid (PubMed:6228056, PubMed:6232391). This portal plays critical roles in head assembly, genome packaging, neck/tail attachment, and genome ejection (Probable). The portal protein multimerizes as a single ring-shaped homododecamer arranged around a central channel (PubMed:6232391). Binds to the terminase subunits to form the packaging machine (PubMed:7799432). From Escherichia phage lambda (Bacteriophage lambda).
   1364..1739    +  promoter       TRE3G promoter: 3rd-generation Tet-responsive promoter that can be activated by binding of Tet-On® 3G
   1783..5886    +  CDS            Cas9m4: catalytically dead mutant of the Cas9 endonuclease from the Streptococcus pyogenes Type II CRISPR/Cas system RNA-guided DNA-binding protein that lacks endonuclease activity due to the mutations D10A, D839A, H840A, and N863A (Mali et al., 2013)
   5956..5980    +  protein_bind   attB1: mutant version of attB; recombination site for the Gateway® BP reaction BP Clonase™
   6211..6990    +  CDS            RELA (fragment): TF65_HUMAN - Also known as NFKB3. Experimental evidence at protein level: Swiss-Prot protein existence level 1. NF-kappa-B is a pleiotropic transcription factor present in almost all cell types and is the endpoint of a series of signal transduction events that are initiated by a vast array of stimuli related to many biological processes such as inflammation, immunity, differentiation, cell growth, tumorigenesis and apoptosis. NF-kappa-B is a homo- or heterodimeric complex formed by the Rel-like domain- containing proteins RELA/p65, RELB, NFKB1/p105, NFKB1/p50, REL and NFKB2/p52. The heterodime
   7009..7578    +  CDS            Rta AD: transcriptional activation domain from the human herpesvirus 4 (Epstein-Barr virus) replication and transcription activator Rta/BRLF1 (Hardwick et al., 1992; Chavez et al., 2015)
   7583..7607    -  protein_bind   attB2: mutant version of attB; recombination site for the Gateway® BP reaction BP Clonase™
   7657..7674    -  promoter       T3 promoter (fragment): promoter for bacteriophage T3 RNA polymerase
   7784..7832    +  polyA_signal   HSV TK poly(A) signal: herpes simplex virus thymidine kinase polyadenylation signal (Cole and Stacy, 1985)
   8020..8260    +  promoter       U6 promoter: RNA polymerase III promoter for human U6 snRNA
   8290..8365    +  misc_RNA       gRNA scaffold: guide RNA scaffold for the Streptococcus pyogenes CRISPR/Cas9 system
   8379..8619    +  promoter       U6 promoter: RNA polymerase III promoter for human U6 snRNA
   8649..8724    +  misc_RNA       gRNA scaffold: guide RNA scaffold for the Streptococcus pyogenes CRISPR/Cas9 system
   8738..8978    +  promoter       U6 promoter: RNA polymerase III promoter for human U6 snRNA
   9008..9083    +  misc_RNA       gRNA scaffold: guide RNA scaffold for the Streptococcus pyogenes CRISPR/Cas9 system
   9158..9369    +  promoter       EF-1α core promoter: core promoter for human elongation factor EF-1α
   9382..9650    +  LTR            5' LTR (truncated): truncated 5' long terminal repeat (LTR) from human T-cell leukemia virus (HTLV) type 1
   9684..10381   +  CDS            rtTA3 (fragment): reverse tetracycline transactivator 3 activates expression from Tet-responsive promoters in the presence of doxycycline
  10311..10421   +  CDS            VP48: 3 tandem repeats of the minimal activation domain of herpes simplex virus VP16 (Cheng et al., 2013)
  10488..11087   +  CDS            PuroR: puromycin N-acetyltransferase; pac from Streptomyces alboniger; confers resistance to puromycin
  11094..11121   +  misc_feature   WPRE (fragment): woodchuck hepatitis virus posttranscriptional regulatory element
  11126..11247   +  polyA_signal   SV40 poly(A) signal: SV40 polyadenylation signal
  11265..11356   +  ncRNA          G-CSF SLDE: Accession: RF00183 - G-CSF factor stem-loop destabilising element (SLDE)
  12053..12520   +  CDS            B (fragment): PORTL_LAMBD - Experimental evidence at protein level: Swiss-Prot protein existence level 1. Forms the portal vertex of the capsid (PubMed:6228056, PubMed:6232391). This portal plays critical roles in head assembly, genome packaging, neck/tail attachment, and genome ejection (Probable). The portal protein multimerizes as a single ring-shaped homododecamer arranged around a central channel (PubMed:6232391). Binds to the terminase subunits to form the packaging machine (PubMed:7799432). From Escherichia phage lambda (Bacteriophage lambda).
  12556..12578   -  protein_bind   lac operator (fragment): The lac repressor binds to the lac operator to inhibit transcription in E. coli. This inhibition can be relieved by adding lactose or isopropyl-β-D-thiogalactopyranoside (IPTG). lac repressor encoded by lacI
  12582..12612   -  promoter       lac promoter: promoter for the E. coli lac operon
  12627..12648   -  protein_bind   CAP binding site: CAP binding activates transcription in the presence of cAMP. E. coli catabolite activator protein
  12661..12753   -  CDS            lacI (fragment): lac repressor; lacI; The lac repressor binds to the lac operator to inhibit transcription in E. coli. This inhibition can be relieved by adding lactose or isopropyl-β-D-thiogalactopyranoside (IPTG).
  12936..13524   -  rep_origin     ori: high-copy-number ColE1/pMB1/pBR322/pUC origin of replication
  13695..14555   -  CDS            AmpR: β-lactamase; bla; confers resistance to ampicillin, carbenicillin, and related antibiotics
