>Addgene plasmid #166693 | PB-TRE-dCas9-VPR-pA-3xsgRNA-EF1a-Tet.O-T2A-PuroR-polyA | addgene full sequence | sequence record 331043 | Addgene NGS Result
ACTCTTCCTTTTTCAATATTATTGAAGCATTTATCAGGGTTATTGTCTCATGAGCGGATACATATTTGAA
TGTATTTAGAAAAATAAACAAATAGGGGTTCCGCGCACATTTCCCCGAAAAGTGCCACCTAAATTGTAAG
CGTTAATATTTTGTTAAAATTCGCGTTAAATTTTTGTTAAATCAGCTCATTTTTTAACCAATAGGCCGAA
ATCGGCAAAATCCCTTATAAATCAAAAGAATAGACCGAGATAGGGT
[37 nt withheld, positions 257-293]
AAAGAACGTGGACTCCAACGTCAAAGG
[49 nt withheld, positions 321-369]
T
[91 nt withheld, positions 371-461]
G
[124 nt withheld, positions 463-586]
CCCATTCGCCATTCAGGCTGCGCAACTGTTGGGAAGGGCGATCGGTGCGGGCCTCTTCGCTATTACGCCA
GCTGGCGAAAGGGGGATGTGCTGCAAGGCGATTAAGTTGGGTAACGCCAGGGTTTTCCCAGTCACGACGT
TGTAAAACGACGGCCAGTGAGCGCGCCTCGTTCATTCACGTTTTTGAACCCGTGGAGGACGGGCAGACTC
GCGGTGCAAATGTGTTTTACAGCGTGATGGAGCAGATGAAGATGCTCGACACGCTGCAGAACACGCAGCT
AGATTAACCCTAGAAAGATAATCATATTGTGACGTACGTTAAAGATAATCATGTGTAAAATTGACGCATG
TGTTTTATCGGTCTGTATATCGAGGTTTATTTATTAATTTGAATAGATATTAAGTTTTATTATATTTACA
CTTACATACTAATAATAAATTCAACAAACAATTTATTTATGTTTATTTATTTATTAAAAAAAACAAAAAC
TCAAAATTTCTTCTATAAAGTAACAAAACTTTTATGAGGGACAGCCCCCCCCCAAAGCCCCCAGGGATGT
AATTACGTCCCTCCCCCGCTAGGGGGCAGCAGCGAGCCGCCCGGGGCTCCGCTCCGGTCCGGCGCTCCCC
CCGCATCCCCGAGCCGGCAGCGTGCGGGGACAGCCCGGGCACGGGGAAGGTGGCACGGGATCGCTTTCCT
CTGAACGCTTCTCGCTGCTCTTTGAGCCTGCAGACACCTGGGGGGATACGGGGAAAAGGCCTCCACGGCC
ACTAGTCTTTCGTCTTCAAGAATTCCTCGAGTTTACTCCCTATCAGTGATAGAGAACGTATGAAGAGTTT
ACTCCCTATCAGTGATAGAGAACGTATAAGGAGTTTACTCCCTATCAGTGATAGAGAACGTATGACCAGT
TTACTCCCTATCAGTGATAGAGAACGTATCTACAGTTTACTCCCTATCAGTGATAGAGAACGTATATCCA
GTTTACTCCCTATCAGTGATAGAGAACGTATAAGCTTTAGGCGTGTACGGTGGGCGCCTATAAAAGCAGA
GCTCGTTTAGTGAACCGTCAGATCGCCTGGAGCAATTCCACAACACTTTTGTCTTATACCAACTTTCCGT
ACCACTTCCTACCCTCGTAAAGGTCTAGAGCTAGCGAATTCGAATTTAAATCTACGTAGCCACCATGGAC
AAGAAGTACTCCATTGGGCTCGCTATCGGCACAAACAGCGTCGGCTGGGCCGTCATTACGGACGAGTACA
AGGTGCCGAGCAAAAAATTCAAAGTTCTGGGCAATACCGATCGCCACAGCATAAAGAAGAACCTCATTGG
CGCCCTCCTGTTCGACTCCGGGGAGACGGCCGAAGCCACGCGGCTCAAAAGAACAGCACGGCGCAGATAT
ACCCGCAGAAAGAATCGGATCTGCTACCTGCAGGAGATCTTTAGTAATGAGATGGCTAAGGTGGATGACT
CTTTCTTCCATAGGCTGGAGGAGTCCTTTTTGGTGGAGGAGGATAAAAAGCACGAGCGCCACCCAATCTT
TGGCAATATCGTGGACGAGGTGGCGTACCATGAAAAGTACCCAACCATATATCATCTGAGGAAGAAGCTT
GTAGACAGTACTGATAAGGCTGACTTGCGGTTGATCTATCTCGCGCTGGCGCATATGATCAAATTTCGGG
GACACTTCCTCATCGAGGGGGACCTGAACCCAGACAACAGCGATGTCGACAAACTCTTTATCCAACTGGT
TCAGACTTACAATCAGCTTTTCGAAGAGAACCCGATCAACGCATCCGGAGTTGACGCCAAAGCAATCCTG
AGCGCTAGGCTGTCCAAATCCCGGCGGCTCGAAAACCTCATCGCACAGCTCCCTGGGGAGAAGAAGAACG
GCCTGTTTGGTAATCTTATCGCCCTGTCACTCGGGCTGACCCCCAACTTTAAATCTAACTTCGACCTGGC
CGAAGATGCCAAGCTTCAACTGAGCAAAGACACCTACGATGATGATCTCGACAATCTGCTGGCCCAGATC
GGCGACCAGTACGCAGACCTTTTTTTGGCGGCAAAGAACCTGTCAGACGCCATTCTGCTGAGTGATATTC
TGCGAGTGAACACGGAGATCACCAAAGCTCCGCTGAGCGCTAGTATGATCAAGCGCTATGATGAGCACCA
CCAAGACTTGACTTTGCTGAAGGCCCTTGTCAGACAGCAACTGCCTGAGAAGTACAAGGAAATTTTCTTC
GATCAGTCTAAAAATGGCTACGCCGGATACATTGACGGCGGAGCAAGCCAGGAGGAATTTTACAAATTTA
TTAAGCCCATCTTGGAAAAAATGGACGGCACCGAGGAGCTGCTGGTAAAGCTTAACAGAGAAGATCTGTT
GCGCAAACAGCGCACTTTCGACAATGGAAGCATCCCCCACCAGATTCACCTGGGCGAACTGCACGCTATC
CTCAGGCGGCAAGAGGATTTCTACCCCTTTTTGAAAGATAACAGGGAAAAGATTGAGAAAATCCTCACAT
TTCGGATACCCTACTATGTAGGCCCCCTCGCCCGGGGAAATTCCAGATTCGCGTGGATGACTCGCAAATC
AGAAGAGACCATCACTCCCTGGAACTTCGAGGAAGTCGTGGATAAGGGGGCCTCTGCCCAGTCCTTCATC
GAAAGGATGACTAACTTTGATAAAAATCTGCCTAACGAAAAGGTGCTTCCTAAACACTCTCTGCTGTACG
AGTACTTCACAGTTTATAACGAGCTCACCAAGGTCAAATACGTCACAGAAGGGATGAGAAAGCCAGCATT
CCTGTCTGGAGAGCAGAAGAAAGCTATCGTGGACCTCCTCTTCAAGACGAACCGGAAAGTTACCGTGAAA
CAGCTCAAAGAAGACTATTTCAAAAAGATTGAATGTTTCGACTCTGTTGAAATCAGCGGAGTGGAGGATC
GCTTCAACGCATCCCTGGGAACGTATCACGATCTCCTGAAAATCATTAAAGACAAGGACTTCCTGGACAA
TGAGGAGAACGAGGACATTCTTGAGGACATTGTCCTCACCCTTACGTTGTTTGAAGATAGGGAGATGATT
GAAGAACGCTTGAAAACTTACGCTCATCTCTTCGACGACAAAGTCATGAAACAGCTCAAGAGGCGCCGAT
ATACAGGATGGGGGCGGCTGTCAAGAAAACTGATCAATGGGATCCGAGACAAGCAGAGTGGAAAGACAAT
CCTGGATTTTCTTAAGTCCGATGGATTTGCCAACCGGAACTTCATGCAGTTGATCCATGATGACTCTCTC
ACCTTTAAGGAGGACATCCAGAAAGCACAAGTTTCTGGCCAGGGGGACAGTCTTCACGAGCACATCGCTA
ATCTTGCAGGTAGCCCAGCTATCAAAAAGGGAATACTGCAGACCGTTAAGGTCGTGGATGAACTCGTCAA
AGTAATGGGAAGGCATAAGCCCGAGAATATCGTTATCGAGATGGCCCGAGAGAACCAAACTACCCAGAAG
GGACAGAAGAACAGTAGGGAAAGGATGAAGAGGATTGAAGAGGGTATAAAAGAACTGGGGTCCCAAATCC
TTAAGGAACACCCAGTTGAAAACACCCAGCTTCAGAATGAGAAGCTCTACCTGTACTACCTGCAGAACGG
CAGGGACATGTACGTGGATCAGGAACTGGACATCAATCGGCTCTCCGACTACGACGTGGCTGCTATCGTG
CCCCAGTCTTTTCTCAAAGATGATTCTATTGATAATAAAGTGTTGACAAGATCCGATAAAGCTAGAGGGA
AGAGTGATAACGTCCCCTCAGAAGAAGTTGTCAAGAAAATGAAAAATTATTGGCGGCAGCTGCTGAACGC
CAAACTGATCACACAACGGAAGTTCGATAATCTGACTAAGGCTGAACGAGGTGGCCTGTCTGAGTTGGAT
AAAGCCGGCTTCATCAAAAGGCAGCTTGTTGAGACACGCCAGATCACCAAGCACGTGGCCCAAATTCTCG
ATTCACGCATGAACACCAAGTACGATGAAAATGACAAACTGATTCGAGAGGTGAAAGTTATTACTCTGAA
GTCTAAGCTGGTCTCAGATTTCAGAAAGGACTTTCAGTTTTATAAGGTGAGAGAGATCAACAATTACCAC
CATGCGCATGATGCCTACCTGAATGCAGTGGTAGGCACTGCACTTATCAAAAAATATCCCAAGCTTGAAT
CTGAATTTGTTTACGGAGACTATAAAGTGTACGATGTTAGGAAAATGATCGCAAAGTCTGAGCAGGAAAT
AGGCAAGGCCACCGCTAAGTACTTCTTTTACAGCAATATTATGAATTTTTTCAAGACCGAGATTACACTG
GCCAATGGAGAGATTCGGAAGCGACCACTTATCGAAACAAACGGAGAAACAGGAGAAATCGTGTGGGACA
AGGGTAGGGATTTCGCGACAGTCCGGAAGGTCCTGTCCATGCCGCAGGTGAACATCGTTAAAAAGACCGA
AGTACAGACCGGAGGCTTCTCCAAGGAAAGTATCCTCCCGAAAAGGAACAGCGACAAGCTGATCGCACGC
AAAAAAGATTGGGACCCCAAGAAATACGGCGGATTCGATTCTCCTACAGTCGCTTACAGTGTACTGGTTG
TGGCCAAAGTGGAGAAAGGGAAGTCTAAAAAACTCAAAAGCGTCAAGGAACTGCTGGGCATCACAATCAT
GGAGCGATCAAGCTTCGAAAAAAACCCCATCGACTTTCTCGAGGCGAAAGGATATAAAGAGGTCAAAAAA
GACCTCATCATTAAGCTTCCCAAGTACTCTCTCTTTGAGCTTGAAAACGGCCGGAAACGAATGCTCGCTA
GTGCGGGCGAGCTGCAGAAAGGTAACGAGCTGGCACTGCCCTCTAAATACGTTAATTTCTTGTATCTGGC
CAGCCACTATGAAAAGCTCAAAGGGTCTCCCGAAGATAATGAGCAGAAGCAGCTGTTCGTGGAACAACAC
AAACACTACCTTGATGAGATCATCGAGCAAATAAGCGAATTCTCCAAAAGAGTGATCCTCGCCGACGCTA
ACCTCGATAAGGTGCTTTCTGCTTACAATAAGCACAGGGATAAGCCCATCAGGGAGCAGGCAGAAAACAT
TATCCACTTGTTTACTCTGACCAACTTGGGCGCGCCTGCAGCCTTCAAGTACTTCGACACCACCATAGAC
AGAAAGCGGTACACCTCTACAAAGGAGGTCCTGGACGCCACACTGATTCATCAGTCAATTACGGGGCTCT
ATGAAACAAGAATCGACCTCTCTCAGCTCGGTGGAGACAGCAGGGCTGACCCCAAGAAGAAGAGGAAGGT
GTCGCCAGGGATCCGTCGACTTGACGCGTTGATATCAACAAGTTTGTACAAAAAAGCAGGCTACAAAGAG
GCCAGCGGTTCCGGACGGGCTGACGCATTGGACGATTTTGATCTGGATATGCTGGGAAGTGACGCCCTCG
ATGATTTTGACCTTGACATGCTTGGTTCGGATGCCCTTGATGACTTTGACCTCGACATGCTCGGCAGTGA
CGCCCTTGATGATTTCGACCTGGACATGCTGATTAACTCTAGAAGTTCCGGATCTCCGAAAAAGAAACGC
AAAGTTGGTAGCCAGTACCTGCCCGACACCGACGACCGGCACCGGATCGAGGAAAAGCGGAAGCGGACCT
ACGAGACATTCAAGAGCATCATGAAGAAGTCCCCCTTCAGCGGCCCCACCGACCCTAGACCTCCACCTAG
AAGAATCGCCGTGCCCAGCAGATCCAGCGCCAGCGTGCCAAAACCTGCCCCCCAGCCTTACCCCTTCACC
AGCAGCCTGAGCACCATCAACTACGACGAGTTCCCTACCATGGTGTTCCCCAGCGGCCAGATCTCTCAGG
CCTCTGCTCTGGCTCCAGCCCCTCCTCAGGTGCTGCCTCAGGCTCCTGCTCCTGCACCAGCTCCAGCCAT
GGTGTCTGCACTGGCTCAGGCACCAGCACCCGTGCCTGTGCTGGCTCCTGGACCTCCACAGGCTGTGGCT
CCACCAGCCCCTAAACCTACACAGGCCGGCGAGGGCACACTGTCTGAAGCTCTGCTGCAGCTGCAGTTCG
ACGACGAGGATCTGGGAGCCCTGCTGGGAAACAGCACCGATCCTGCCGTGTTCACCGACCTGGCCAGCGT
GGACAACAGCGAGTTCCAGCAGCTGCTGAACCAGGGCATCCCTGTGGCCCCTCACACCACCGAGCCCATG
CTGATGGAATACCCCGAGGCCATCACCCGGCTCGTGACAGGCGCTCAGAGGCCTCCTGATCCAGCTCCTG
CCCCTCTGGGAGCACCAGGCCTGCCTAATGGACTGCTGTCTGGCGACGAGGACTTCAGCTCTATCGCCGA
TATGGATTTCTCAGCCTTGCTGGGCTCTGGCAGCGGCAGCCGGGATTCCAGGGAAGGGATGTTTTTGCCG
AAGCCTGAGGCCGGCTCCGCTATTAGTGACGTGTTTGAGGGCCGCGAGGTGTGCCAGCCAAAACGAATCC
GGCCATTTCATCCTCCAGGAAGTCCATGGGCCAACCGCCCACTCCCCGCCAGCCTCGCACCAACACCAAC
CGGTCCAGTACATGAGCCAGTCGGGTCACTGACCCCGGCACCAGTCCCTCAGCCACTGGATCCAGCGCCC
GCAGTGACTCCCGAGGCCAGTCACCTGTTGGAGGATCCCGATGAAGAGACGAGCCAGGCTGTCAAAGCCC
TTCGGGAGATGGCCGATACTGTGATTCCCCAGAAGGAAGAGGCTGCAATCTGTGGCCAAATGGACCTTTC
CCATCCGCCCCCAAGGGGCCATCTGGATGAGCTGACAACCACACTTGAGTCCATGACCGAGGATCTGAAC
CTGGACTCACCCCTGACCCCGGAATTGAACGAGATTCTGGATACCTTCCTGAACGACGAGTGCCTCTTGC
ATGCCATGCATATCAGCACAGGACTGTCCATCTTCGACACATCTCTGTTTTGAAACCCAGCTTTCTTGTA
CAAAGTGGTTGATATCATCTAGAGCGGCCGCAGGTACCTGAATAACTAAGGCCGCTTCCCTTTAGTGAGG
GTTAATGCTTCGAGCAGACAAAGGGTTCGATCCCTACCGGTTAGTAATGAGTTTAAACGGGGGAGGCTAA
CTGAAACACGGAAGGAGACAATACCGGAAGGAACCCGCGCTATGACGGCAATAAAAAGACAGAATAAAAC
GCACGGGTGTTGGGTCGTTTGTTCATAAACGCGGGGTTCGGTCCCAGGGCTGGCACTCTGTCGATACCCC
ACCGAGACCCCATTGGGGCCAATACGCCCGCGTTTCTTCCTTTTCCCCACCCCACCCCCCAAGTTCGGGT
GAAGGCCCAGGGCTCGCAGCCAACGTCGGGGCGGCAGGCCCTGCCATAGCCTAGGGGCGCGCCGTTTAAA
CGAGGGCCTATTTCCCATGATTCCTTCATATTTGCATATACGATACAAGGCTGTTAGAGAGATAATTGGA
ATTAATTTGACTGTAAACACAAAGATATTAGTACAAAATACGTGACGTAGAAAGTAATAATTTCTTGGGT
AGTTTGCAGTTTTAAAATTATGTTTTAAAATGGACTATCATATGCTTACCGTAACTTGAAAGTATTTCGA
TTTCTTGGCTTTATATATCTTGTGGAAAGGACGAAACACCGTAGGCGACCGGCTTTGAGAAGTTTTAGAG
CTAGAAATAGCAAGTTAAAATAAGGCTAGTCCGTTATCAACTTGAAAAAGTGGCACCGAGTCGGTGCTTT
TTTTGTATACGAGGGCCTATTTCCCATGATTCCTTCATATTTGCATATACGATACAAGGCTGTTAGAGAG
ATAATTGGAATTAATTTGACTGTAAACACAAAGATATTAGTACAAAATACGTGACGTAGAAAGTAATAAT
TTCTTGGGTAGTTTGCAGTTTTAAAATTATGTTTTAAAATGGACTATCATATGCTTACCGTAACTTGAAA
GTATTTCGATTTCTTGGCTTTATATATCTTGTGGAAAGGACGAAACACCGCTGTGGAAGTCTCCAAACGC
GTTTTAGAGCTAGAAATAGCAAGTTAAAATAAGGCTAGTCCGTTATCAACTTGAAAAAGTGGCACCGAGT
CGGTGCTTTTTTTGTTAACGAGGGCCTATTTCCCATGATTCCTTCATATTTGCATATACGATACAAGGCT
GTTAGAGAGATAATTGGAATTAATTTGACTGTAAACACAAAGATATTAGTACAAAATACGTGACGTAGAA
AGTAATAATTTCTTGGGTAGTTTGCAGTTTTAAAATTATGTTTTAAAATGGACTATCATATGCTTACCGT
AACTTGAAAGTATTTCGATTTCTTGGCTTTATATATCTTGTGGAAAGGACGAAACACCGTCTTCTCTCTC
GGCGCTATGGTTTTAGAGCTAGAAATAGCAAGTTAAAATAAGGCTAGTCCGTTATCAACTTGAAAAAGTG
GCACCGAGTCGGTGCTTTTTTTATTTAAATAGCTAGCTTAATTAAAGCTGAATCTAAGTGGATCTGCGAT
CGCTCCGGTGCCCGTCAGTGGGCAGAGCGCACATCGCCCACAGTCCCCGAGAAGTTGGGGGGAGGGGTCG
GCAATTGAACGGGTGCCTAGAGAAGGTGGCGCGGGGTAAACTGGGAAAGTGATGTCGTGTACTGGCTCCG
CCTTTTTCCCGAGGGTGGGGGAGAACCGTATATAAGTGCAGTAGTCGCCGTGAACGTTCTTTTTCGCAAC
GGGTTTGCCGCCAGAACACAGCTGAAGCTTCGAGGGGCTCGCATCTCTCCTTCACGCGCCCGCCGCCCTA
CCTGAGGCCGCCATCCACGCCGGTTGAGTCGCGTTCTGCCGCCTCCCGCCTGTGGTGCCTCCTGAACTGC
GTCCGCCGTCTAGGTAAGTTTAAAGCTCAGGTCGAGACCGGGCCTTTGTCCGGCGCTCCCTTGGAGCCTA
CCTAGACTCAGCCGGCTCTCCACGCTTTGCCTGACCCTGCTTGCTCAACTCTACGTCTTTGTTTCGTTTT
CTGTTCTGCGCCGTTACAGATCTAAGCTGTGACCGGCGCCTACTCTAGAGCCGCCATGTCTAGACTGGAC
AAGAGCAAAGTCATAAACTCTGCTCTGGAATTACTCAATGGAGTCGGTATCGAAGGCCTGACGACAAGGA
AACTCGCTCAAAAGCTGGGAGTTGAGCAGCCTACCCTGTACTGGCACGTGAAGAACAAGCGGGCCCTGCT
CGATGCCCTGCCAATCGAGATGCTGGACAGGCATCATACCCACTCCTGCCCCCTGGAAGGCGAGTCATGG
CAAGACTTTCTGCGGAACAACGCCAAGTCATACCGCTGTGCTCTCCTCTCACATCGCGACGGGGCTAAAG
TGCATCTCGGCACCCGCCCAACAGAGAAACAGTACGAAACCCTGGAAAATCAGCTCGCGTTCCTGTGTCA
GCAAGGCTTCTCCCTGGAGAACGCACTGTACGCTCTGTCCGCCGTGGGCCACTTTACACTGGGCTGCGTA
TTGGAGGAACAGGAGCATCAAGTAGCAAAAGAGGAAAGAGAGACACCTACCACCGATTCTATGCCCCCAC
TTCTGAAACAAGCAATTGAGCTGTTCGACCGGCAGGGAGCCGAACCTGCCTTCCTTTTCGGCCTGGAACT
AATCATATGTGGCCTGGAGAAACAGCTAAAGTGCGAAAGCGGCGGGCCGACCGACGCCCTTGACGATTTT
GACTTAGACATGCTCCCAGCCGATGCCCTTGACGACTTTGACCTTGATATGCTGCCTGCTGACGCTCTTG
ACGATTTTGACCTTGACATGCTCCCCGGGGAGGGCAGAGGAAGTCTTCTAACATGCGGTGACGTGGAGGA
GAATCCCGGCCCTATGACCGAGTACAAGCCCACGGTGCGCCTCGCCACCCGCGACGACGTCCCCAGGGCC
GTACGCACCCTCGCCGCCGCGTTCGCCGACTACCCCGCCACGCGCCACACCGTCGATCCGGACCGCCACA
TCGAGCGGGTCACCGAGCTGCAAGAACTCTTCCTCACGCGCGTCGGGCTCGACATCGGCAAGGTGTGGGT
CGCGGACGACGGCGCCGCGGTGGCGGTCTGGACCACGCCGGAGAGCGTCGAAGCGGGGGCGGTGTTCGCC
GAGATCGGCCCGCGCATGGCCGAGTTGAGCGGTTCCCGGCTGGCCGCGCAGCAACAGATGGAAGGCCTCC
TGGCGCCGCACCGGCCCAAGGAGCCCGCGTGGTTCCTGGCCACCGTCGGCGTCTCGCCCGACCACCAGGG
CAAGGGTCTGGGCAGCGCCGTCGTGCTCCCCGGAGTGGAGGCGGCCGAGCGCGCCGGGGTGCCCGCCTTC
CTGGAGACCTCCGCGCCCCGCAACCTCCCCTTCTACGAGCGGCTCGGCTTCACCGTCACCGCCGACGTCG
AGGTGCCCGAAGGACCGCGCACCTGGTGCATGACCCGCAAGCCCGGTGCCTGAGTCGACAATCAACCTCT
GGATTACAAAATTTGTGGGTTAACTTGTTTATTGCAGCTTATAATGGTTACAAATAAAGCAATAGCATCA
CAAATTTCACAAATAAAGCATTTTTTTCACTGCATTCTAGTTGTGGTTTGTCCAAACTCATCAATGTATC
TTATCATGTCTGGAATTGACTCAAATGATGTCAATTAGTCTATCAGAAGCTATCTGGTCTCCCTTCCGGG
GGACAAGACATCCCTGTTTAATATTTAAACAGCAGTGTTCCCAAACTGGGTTCTTATATCCCTTGCTCTG
GTCAACCAGGTTGCAGGGTTTCCTGTCCTCACAGGAACGAAGTCCCTAAAGAAACAGTGGCAGCCAGGTT
TAGCCCCGGAATTGACTGGATTCCTTTTTTAGGGCCCATTGGTATGGCTTTTTCCCCGTATCCCCCCAGG
TGTCTGCAGGCTCAAAGAGCAGCGAGAAGCGTTCAGAGGAAAGCGATCCCGTGCCACCTTCCCCGTGCCC
GGGCTGTCCCCGCACGCTGCCGGCTCGGGGATGCGGGGGGAGCGCCGGACCGGAGCGGAGCCCCGGGCGG
CTCGCTGCTGCCCCCTAGCGGGGGAGGGACGTAATTACATCCCTGGGGGCTTTGGGGGGGGGCTGTCCCT
GATATCTATAACAAGAAAATATATATATAATAAGTTATCACGTAAGTAGAACATGAAATAACAATATAAT
TATCGTATGAGTTAAATCTTAAAAGTCACGTAAAAGATAATCATGCGTCATTTTGACTCACGCGGTCGTT
ATAGTTCAAAATCAGTGACACTTACCGCATTGACAAGCACGCCTCACGGGAGCTCCAAGCGGCGACTGAG
ATGTCCTAAATGCACAGCGACGGATTCGCGCTATTTAGAAAGAGAGAGCAATATTTCAAGAATGCATGCG
TCAATTTTACGCAGACTATCTTTCTAGGGTTAATCTAGCTGCATCAGGATCATATCGTCGGGTCTTTTTT
CCGGCTCAGTCATCGCCCAAGCTGGCGCTATCTGGGCATCGGGGAGGAAGAAGCCCGTGCCTTTTCCCGC
GAGGTTGAAGCGGCATGGAAAGAGTTTGCCGAGGATGACTGCTGCTGCATTGACGTTGAGCGAAAACGCA
CGTTTACCATGATGATTCGGGAAGGTGTGGCCATGCACGCCTTTAACGGTGAACTGTTCGTTCAGGCCAC
CTGGGATACCAGTTCGTCGCGGCTTTTCCGGACACAGTTCCGGATGGTCAGCCCGAAGCGCATCAGCAAC
CCGAACAATACCGGCGACAGCCGGAACTGCCGTGCCGGTGTGCAGATTAATGACAGCGGTGCGGCGCTGG
GATATTACGTCAGCGAGGACGGGTATCCTGGCTGGATGCCGCAGAAATGGACATGGATACCCCGTGAGTT
ACCCGGCGGGCGCGCTTGGCGTAATCATGGTCATAGCTGTTTCCTGTGTGAAATTGTTATCCGCTCACAA
TTCCACACAACATACGAGCCGGAAGCATAAAGTGTAAAGCCTGGGGTGCCTAATGAGTGAGCTAACTCAC
ATTAATTGCGTTGCGCTCACTGCCCGCTTTCCAGTCGGGAAACCTGTCGTGCCAGCTGCATTAATGAATC
GGCCAACGCGCGGGGAGAGGCGGTTTGCGTATTGGGCGCTCTTCCGCTTCCTCGCTCACTGACTCGCTGC
GCTCGGTCGTTCGGCTGCGGCGAGCGGTATCAGCTCACTCAAAGGCGGTAATACGGTTATCCACAGAATC
AGGGGATAACGCAGGAAAGAACATGTGAGCAAAAGGCCAGCAAAAGGCCAGGAACCGTAAAAAGGCCGCG
TTGCTGGCGTTTTTCCATAGGCTCCGCCCCCCTGACGAGCATCACAAAAATCGACGCTCAAGTCAGAGGT
GGCGAAACCCGACAGGACTATAAAGATACCAGGCGTTTCCCCCTGGAAGCTCCCTCGTGCGCTCTCCTGT
TCCGACCCTGCCGCTTACCGGATACCTGTCCGCCTTTCTCCCTTCGGGAAGCGTGGCGCTTTCTCATAGC
TCACGCTGTAGGTATCTCAGTTCGGTGTAGGTCGTTCGCTCCAAGCTGGGCTGTGTGCACGAACCCCCCG
TTCAGCCCGACCGCTGCGCCTTATCCGGTAACTATCGTCTTGAGTCCAACCCGGTAAGACACGACTTATC
GCCACTGGCAGCAGCCACTGGTAACAGGATTAGCAGAGCGAGGTATGTAGGCGGTGCTACAGAGTTCTTG
AAGTGGTGGCCTAACTACGGCTACACTAGAAGAACAGTATTTGGTATCTGCGCTCTGCTGAAGCCAGTTA
CCTTCGGAAAAAGAGTTGGTAGCTCTTGATCCGGCAAACAAACCACCGCTGGTAGCGGTGGTTTTTTTGT
TTGCAAGCAGCAGATTACGCGCAGAAAAAAAGGATCTCAAGAAGATCCTTTGATCTTTTCTACGGGGTCT
GACGCTCAGTGGAACGAAAACTCACGTTAAGGGATTTTGGTCATGAGATTATCAAAAAGGATCTTCACCT
AGATCCTTTTAAATTAAAAATGAAGTTTTAAATCAATCTAAAGTATATATGAGTAAACTTGGTCTGACAG
TTACCAATGCTTAATCAGTGAGGCACCTATCTCAGCGATCTGTCTATTTCGTTCATCCATAGTTGCCTGA
CTCCCCGTCGTGTAGATAACTACGATACGGGAGGGCTTACCATCTGGCCCCAGTGCTGCAATGATACCGC
GAGACCCACGCTCACCGGCTCCAGATTTATCAGCAATAAACCAGCCAGCCGGAAGGGCCGAGCGCAGAAG
TGGTCCTGCAACTTTATCCGCCTCCATCCAGTCTATTAATTGTTGCCGGGAAGCTAGAGTAAGTAGTTCG
CCAGTTAATAGTTTGCGCAACGTTGTTGCCATTGCTACAGGCATCGTGGTGTCACGCTCGTCGTTTGGTA
TGGCTTCATTCAGCTCCGGTTCCCAACGATCAAGGCGAGTTACATGATCCCCCATGTTGTGCAAAAAAGC
GGTTAGCTCCTTCGGTCCTCCGATCGTTGTCAGAAGTAAGTTGGCCGCAGTGTTATCACTCATGGTTATG
GCAGCACTGCATAATTCTCTTACTGTCATGCCATCCGTAAGATGCTTTTCTGTGACTGGTGAGTACTCAA
CCAAGTCATTCTGAGAATAGTGTATGCGGCGACCGAGTTGCTCTTGCCCGGCGTCAATACGGGATAATAC
CGCGCCACATAGCAGAACTTTAAAAGTGCTCATCATTGGAAAACGTTCTTCGGGGCGAAAACTCTCAAGG
ATCTTACCGCTGTTGAGATCCAGTTCGATGTAACCCACTCGTGCACCCAACTGATCTTCAGCATCTTTTA
CTTTCACCAGCGTTTCTGGGTGAGCAAAAACAGGAAGGCAAAATGCCGCAAAAAAGGGAATAAGGGCGAC
ACGGAAATGTTGAATACTCAT
Features (pLannotate 1.2.2; 33 found; start..end, strand, type, name):
      1..105     -  promoter       AmpR promoter: bla
    158..586     -  rep_origin     f1 ori (sequence partly withheld): f1 bacteriophage origin of replication; arrow indicates direction of (+) strand synthesis
    591..746     -  CDS            lacZα (fragment): LacZα fragment of β-galactosidase; lacZ fragment
    748..867     +  CDS            B (fragment): PORTL_LAMBD - Experimental evidence at protein level: Swiss-Prot protein existence level 1. Forms the portal vertex of the capsid (PubMed:6228056, PubMed:6232391). This portal plays critical roles in head assembly, genome packaging, neck/tail attachment, and genome ejection (Probable). The portal protein multimerizes as a single ring-shaped homododecamer arranged around a central channel (PubMed:6232391). Binds to the terminase subunits to form the packaging machine (PubMed:7799432). From Escherichia phage lambda (Bacteriophage lambda).
   1385..1727    +  promoter       TRE3G promoter (fragment): 3rd-generation Tet-responsive promoter that can be activated by binding of Tet-On® 3G
   1771..5874    +  CDS            Cas9m4: catalytically dead mutant of the Cas9 endonuclease from the Streptococcus pyogenes Type II CRISPR/Cas system RNA-guided DNA-binding protein that lacks endonuclease activity due to the mutations D10A, D839A, H840A, and N863A (Mali et al., 2013)
   5944..5968    +  protein_bind   attB1: mutant version of attB; recombination site for the Gateway® BP reaction BP Clonase™
   6199..6978    +  CDS            RELA (fragment): TF65_HUMAN - Also known as NFKB3. Experimental evidence at protein level: Swiss-Prot protein existence level 1. NF-kappa-B is a pleiotropic transcription factor present in almost all cell types and is the endpoint of a series of signal transduction events that are initiated by a vast array of stimuli related to many biological processes such as inflammation, immunity, differentiation, cell growth, tumorigenesis and apoptosis. NF-kappa-B is a homo- or heterodimeric complex formed by the Rel-like domain- containing proteins RELA/p65, RELB, NFKB1/p105, NFKB1/p50, REL and NFKB2/p52. The heterodime
   6997..7566    +  CDS            Rta AD: transcriptional activation domain from the human herpesvirus 4 (Epstein-Barr virus) replication and transcription activator Rta/BRLF1 (Hardwick et al., 1992; Chavez et al., 2015)
   7571..7595    -  protein_bind   attB2: mutant version of attB; recombination site for the Gateway® BP reaction BP Clonase™
   7645..7662    -  promoter       T3 promoter (fragment): promoter for bacteriophage T3 RNA polymerase
   7772..7820    +  polyA_signal   HSV TK poly(A) signal: herpes simplex virus thymidine kinase polyadenylation signal (Cole and Stacy, 1985)
   8008..8248    +  promoter       U6 promoter: RNA polymerase III promoter for human U6 snRNA
   8278..8353    +  misc_RNA       gRNA scaffold: guide RNA scaffold for the Streptococcus pyogenes CRISPR/Cas9 system
   8367..8607    +  promoter       U6 promoter: RNA polymerase III promoter for human U6 snRNA
   8637..8712    +  misc_RNA       gRNA scaffold: guide RNA scaffold for the Streptococcus pyogenes CRISPR/Cas9 system
   8726..8966    +  promoter       U6 promoter: RNA polymerase III promoter for human U6 snRNA
   8996..9071    +  misc_RNA       gRNA scaffold: guide RNA scaffold for the Streptococcus pyogenes CRISPR/Cas9 system
   9146..9357    +  promoter       EF-1α core promoter: core promoter for human elongation factor EF-1α
   9370..9638    +  LTR            5' LTR (truncated): truncated 5' long terminal repeat (LTR) from human T-cell leukemia virus (HTLV) type 1
   9672..10369   +  CDS            rtTA3 (fragment): reverse tetracycline transactivator 3 activates expression from Tet-responsive promoters in the presence of doxycycline
  10299..10409   +  CDS            VP48: 3 tandem repeats of the minimal activation domain of herpes simplex virus VP16 (Cheng et al., 2013)
  10470..11069   +  CDS            PuroR: puromycin N-acetyltransferase; pac from Streptomyces alboniger; confers resistance to puromycin
  11076..11103   +  misc_feature   WPRE (fragment): woodchuck hepatitis virus posttranscriptional regulatory element
  11108..11229   +  polyA_signal   SV40 poly(A) signal: SV40 polyadenylation signal
  11247..11338   +  ncRNA          G-CSF SLDE: Accession: RF00183 - G-CSF factor stem-loop destabilising element (SLDE)
  12035..12502   +  CDS            B (fragment): PORTL_LAMBD - Experimental evidence at protein level: Swiss-Prot protein existence level 1. Forms the portal vertex of the capsid (PubMed:6228056, PubMed:6232391). This portal plays critical roles in head assembly, genome packaging, neck/tail attachment, and genome ejection (Probable). The portal protein multimerizes as a single ring-shaped homododecamer arranged around a central channel (PubMed:6232391). Binds to the terminase subunits to form the packaging machine (PubMed:7799432). From Escherichia phage lambda (Bacteriophage lambda).
  12538..12560   -  protein_bind   lac operator (fragment): The lac repressor binds to the lac operator to inhibit transcription in E. coli. This inhibition can be relieved by adding lactose or isopropyl-β-D-thiogalactopyranoside (IPTG). lac repressor encoded by lacI
  12564..12594   -  promoter       lac promoter: promoter for the E. coli lac operon
  12609..12630   -  protein_bind   CAP binding site: CAP binding activates transcription in the presence of cAMP. E. coli catabolite activator protein
  12643..12735   -  CDS            lacI (fragment): lac repressor; lacI; The lac repressor binds to the lac operator to inhibit transcription in E. coli. This inhibition can be relieved by adding lactose or isopropyl-β-D-thiogalactopyranoside (IPTG).
  12918..13506   -  rep_origin     ori: high-copy-number ColE1/pMB1/pBR322/pUC origin of replication
  13677..14537   -  CDS            AmpR: β-lactamase; bla; confers resistance to ampicillin, carbenicillin, and related antibiotics
