[The description below was written by a language model from this plasmid's Addgene catalogue record and pLannotate feature annotations shown in this document.]
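Description:
PB-TRE-dCas9-VPR-pA-3xsgRNA-EF1a-Tet.O-T2A-PuroR-polyA is a roughly 14.5 kb all-in-one mammalian CRISPR activation plasmid built on a PiggyBac transposon backbone, so its cargo can be stably integrated into a host cell genome when PiggyBac transposase is supplied. In bacteria it is maintained through a high-copy ColE1/pUC-type origin with ampicillin resistance, and it also carries an f1 origin and remnants of a lac cloning region. The automated annotation does not call the PiggyBac terminal repeats themselves. The short "lambda portal protein" fragments that flank the cargo are probably spurious matches.

The payload comprises three modules in the same orientation. A TRE3G Tet-responsive promoter drives nuclease-dead Streptococcus pyogenes Cas9 (D10A, D839A, H840A, N863A) fused to the VPR activator. The p65/RELA and Epstein-Barr virus Rta activation domains are annotated, whereas the VP64 portion is not separately called. Gateway attB1/attB2 scars flank the activator domains, reflecting derivation from the SP-dCas9-VPR plasmid, and an HSV TK polyadenylation signal terminates the unit. Downstream, three tandem human U6 promoter–gRNA scaffold cassettes express sgRNAs directed at the murine Cnga1 promoter. Finally, an EF-1α core promoter with an HTLV-1 5′ LTR fragment constitutively expresses a reverse tetracycline transactivator (rtTA3-like, with VP16-derived activation repeats). According to the construct name, this is linked by a T2A peptide to puromycin N-acetyltransferase, followed by an SV40 poly(A) signal.

Doxycycline therefore allows rtTA to switch on dCas9-VPR, which the constitutively transcribed guides recruit to Cnga1 for transcriptional activation, while puromycin selects stable integrants. The depositor and sequencing-derived records differ by 18 nt, including a shorter TRE3G match in the latter, but their feature layouts are otherwise identical.
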