Addgene plasmid #166693: PB-TRE-dCas9-VPR-pA-3xsgRNA-EF1a-Tet.O-T2A-PuroR-polyA
Purpose: Express dCas9-VPR in a doxycyclin-inducable system and 3 sgRNAs targeting the murine Cnga1 promoter. Can be stably integrated into the genome via the PiggyBac Transposon system.
Depositing lab: Elvir Becirovic. Depositing organization: Ludwig-Maximilians-Universitaet Muenchen (LMU). Publication: A gene therapy for inherited blindness using dCas9-VPR-mediated transcriptional activation. Bohm S, Splith V, Riedmayr LM, Rotzer RD, Gasparoni G, Nordstrom KJV, Wagner JE, Hinrichsmeyer KS, Walter J, Wahl-Schott C, Fenske S, Biel M, Michalakis S, Becirovic E. Sci Adv. 2020 Aug 19;6(34):eaba5614. doi: 10.1126/sciadv.aba5614. eCollection 2020 Aug. PubMed 32875106.
Backbone
  Vector backbone: PiggyBac
  Backbone size w/o insert (bp): 7250
  Total vector size (bp): 14555
  Vector type: Mammalian Expression, CRISPR
  Selectable markers: Puromycin
Growth in bacteria
  Bacterial resistance: Ampicillin, 100 μg/mL
  Growth temperature: 37°C
  Growth strain: NEB Stable
  Copy number: Unknown
Gene/Insert 1
  Gene/Insert name: dCas9-VPR
  Species: Streptococcus pyogenes
  Insert size (bp): 7300
  Promoter: TRE
  Cloning method: Restriction Enzyme; 5′ cloning site Eco105I (not destroyed); 3′ cloning site NotI (not destroyed)
  Sequencing primers: 5′ cgtaccacttcctaccctcg
Gene/Insert 2
  Gene/Insert name: 3x Cnga1 promoter-targeting sgRNAs
  Species: Streptococcus pyogenes
  Promoter: U6
  Cloning method: Restriction Enzyme; 5′ cloning site XmaJI (not destroyed); 3′ cloning site PacI (not destroyed)
  Sequencing primers: 5′ GCGGCAGGCCCTGCCATAGC; 3′ ACACAAAAAACCAACACACAGA
Resource information
  A portion of this plasmid was derived from a plasmid made by: SP-dCas9-VPR, Addgene plasmid 63798
Terms and licenses: Academic/Nonprofit Terms; Industry Terms: Not Available to Industry
How to cite: PB-TRE-dCas9-VPR-pA-3xsgRNA-EF1a-Tet.O-T2A-PuroR-polyA was a gift from Elvir Becirovic (Addgene plasmid # 166693 ; http://n2t.net/addgene:166693 ; RRID:Addgene_166693)
